Addgene plasmid #43253: II-AGAG
Depositing lab: Chad Cowan & Kiran Musunuru. Depositing organization: Harvard University. Publication: A TALEN Genome-Editing System for Generating Human Stem Cell-Based Disease Models. Ding Q, Lee YK, Schaefer EA, Peters DT, Veres A, Kim K, Kuperwasser N, Motola DL, Meissner TB, Hendriks WT, Trevisan M, Gupta RM, Moisan A, Banks E, Friesen M, Schinzel RT, Xia F, Tang A, Xia Y, Figueroa E, Wann A, Ahfeldt T, Daheron L, Zhang F, Rubin LL, Peng LF, Chung RT, Musunuru K, Cowan CA. Cell Stem Cell. 2012 Dec 12. pii: S1934-5909(12)00645-5. doi: 10.1016/j.stem.2012.11.011. PubMed 23246482.
Backbone
  Vector backbone: pCRII-TOPO
  Backbone manufacturer: Invitrogen
  Backbone size w/o insert (bp): 3973
  Vector type: Bacterial Cloning
Growth in bacteria
  Bacterial resistance: Ampicillin and Kanamycin, 100 & 50 μg/mL
  Growth temperature: 37°C
  Growth strain: Top10
  Copy number: High Copy
Gene/Insert
  Gene/Insert name: II-AGAG
  Species: Synthetic
  Insert size (bp): 426
  Cloning method: TOPO Cloning
  Sequencing primers: 5′ T7; 3′ M13-rev
Terms and licenses: Academic/Nonprofit Terms; Industry Terms: Not Available to Industry
How to cite: II-AGAG was a gift from Chad Cowan & Kiran Musunuru (Addgene plasmid # 43253 ; http://n2t.net/addgene:43253 ; RRID:Addgene_43253)
