[The description below was written by a language model from this plasmid's Addgene catalogue record.]
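Description:
II-AGAG is a bacterial cloning plasmid built on the commercial pCRII-TOPO backbone (about 4.0 kb without insert), carrying a 426 bp synthetic insert introduced by TOPO cloning. It is a high-copy plasmid maintained in E. coli and is selectable with both ampicillin and kanamycin, in keeping with the dual resistance markers of this backbone. The insert is flanked by the vector's standard priming sites, and the record lists T7 and M13 reverse as the primers used to sequence across it. No feature table is provided, so the positions of the origin, resistance genes and other backbone elements are not documented here.

The record gives only the insert's name and synthetic origin, without describing its content. The plasmid was deposited in connection with a TALEN genome-editing system developed for generating human stem cell-based disease models. In that context, the name and insert size are consistent with a pre-assembled block of four TALE repeat modules: the letters AGAG would denote the four DNA bases recognised and the "II" prefix the block's position in an ordered assembly. This reading is an inference from the naming and the associated publication, not something stated in the catalogue fields. There is no indication of a eukaryotic promoter, tag, reporter or expression cassette. The construct is therefore best regarded as a storage and propagation vector for a library component, from which the insert would be taken for assembly into full-length TALEN arrays in a separate destination vector, not as something used directly in cells.
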