>Addgene plasmid #43253 | II-AGAG | depositor partial sequence | sequence record 58518 | II-AGAG sequence 426 bps
CGTCTCGCTTAACCCCAGAGCAGGTCGTGGCAATCGCCTCCAACATTGGCGGGAAACAGGCACTCGAGAC
TGTCCAGCGCCTGCTTCCCGTGCTGTGCCAAGCGCACGGACTCACCCCAGAGCAGGTCGTGGCAATCGCG
AGCAATAACGGCGGAAAACAGGCTTTGGAAACGGTGCAGAGGCTCCTTCCAGTGCTGTGCCAAGCGCACG
GCCTCACCCCAGAGCAGGTCGTGGCAATCGCCTCCAACATTGGCGGGAAACAGGCACTCGAGACTGTCCA
GCGCCTGCTTCCCGTGCTGTGCCAAGCGCACGGATTAACCCCAGAGCAGGTCGTGGCAATCGCGAGCAAT
AACGGCGGAAAACAGGCTTTGGAAACGGTGCAGAGGCTCCTTCCAGTGCTGTGCCAAGCGCACGGGCTCA
GAGACG
