>Addgene plasmid #43253 | II-AGAG | addgene partial sequence | sequence record 60533 | M13-F20 5'-TGTAAAACGACGGCCAGT-3'
CTATAGGGCGAATTGGGCCCTCTAGATGCATGCTCGAGCGGCCGCCAGTGTGATGGATATCTGCAGAATT
CGCCCTTAGTATCTTTCCTGTGCCCACGTCTCTGAGCCCGTGCGCTTGGCACAGCACTGGAAGGAGCCTC
TGCACCGTTTCCAAAGCCTGTTTTCCGCCGTTATTGCTCGCGATTGCCACGACCTGCTCTGGGGTTAATC
CGTGCGCTTGGCACAGCACGGGAAGCAGGCGCTGGACAGTCTCGAGTGCCTGTTTCCCGCCAATGTTGGA
GGCGATTGCCACGACCTGCTCTGGGGTGAGGCCGTGCGCTTGGCACAGCACTGGAAGGAGCCTCTGCACC
GTTTCCAAAGCCTGTTTTCCGCCGTTATTGCTCGCGATTGCCACGACCTGCTCTGGGGTGAGTCCGTGCG
CTTGGCACAGCACGGGAAGCAGGCGCTGGACAGTCTCGAGTGCCTGTTTCCCGCCAATGTTGGAGGCGAT
TGCCACGACCTGCTCTGGGGTTAAGCGAGACGCGCTAGGACGGCATCTATATAAGGGCGAATTCCAGCAC
ACTGGCGGCCGTTACTAGTGGATCCGAGCTCGGTACCAAGCTTGGCGTAATCATGGTCATAGCTGTTTCC
TGTGTGAAATTGTTATCCGCTCACAATTCCACACAACATACGAGCCGGAAGCATAAAGTGTAAAGCCTGG
GGTGCCTAATGAGTGAGCTAACTCACATTAATTGCGTTGCGCTCACTGCCCGCTTTCCAGTCGGGAAACC
TGTCGTGCCAGCTGCATTAATGAATCGGCCAACGCGCGGGGAGAGGCGGTTTGCGTATTGGGCGCTCTTC
CGCTTCCTCGCTCACTGACTCGCTGCGCTCGGTCGTTCGGCTGCGGCGAGCGGTATCAGCTCACTCAAAG
GCGGTAATACGGTTATCCACAGAATCAGGGG
